Addgene plasmid #232670: pLAS2w.Phyg-TIMD4
Purpose: expresses TIMD4 in mammalian cells
Depositing lab: Chen-Yang Shen. Depositing organization: Institute of Biomedical Sciences, Academia Sinica. Publication: Functional genomic analysis reveals HAVCR1 as the key regulator of 5q33.3 locus linked to hyperlipidemia. Chen WT, Hsiung CN, Jou YS, Wang HC, Shen CY, Chou WC. HGG Adv. 2026 May 25:100630. doi: 10.1016/j.xhgg.2026.100630. PubMed 42186223.
Backbone
  Vector backbone: pLAS2w.Phyg
  Backbone manufacturer: National RNAi Core Facility at Academia Sinica
  Backbone size w/o insert (bp): 8564
  Vector type: Mammalian Expression, Lentiviral
  Selectable markers: Hygromycin
Growth in bacteria
  Bacterial resistance: Ampicillin, 100 μg/mL
  Growth temperature: 37°C
  Growth strain: NEB Stable
  Copy number: High Copy
Gene/Insert
  Gene/Insert name: TIMD4 (alt name: TIM4)
  Species: H. sapiens (human)
  Insert size (bp): 1196
  Entrez Gene: TIMD4 (a.k.a. SMUCKLER, TIM4)
  Promoter: CMV
  Tag / fusion protein: Flag (C terminal on backbone)
  Cloning method: Restriction Enzyme; 5′ cloning site NheI (not destroyed); 3′ cloning site EcoRI (not destroyed)
  Sequencing primers: 5′ CMV Forward; 3′ ATTCTTTCCCCTGCACTGTAC
Terms and licenses: Academic/Nonprofit Terms; Industry Terms: Not Available to Industry
How to cite: pLAS2w.Phyg-TIMD4 was a gift from Chen-Yang Shen (Addgene plasmid # 232670 ; http://n2t.net/addgene:232670 ; RRID:Addgene_232670)
