[The description below was written by a language model from this plasmid's Addgene catalogue record and pLannotate feature annotations shown in this document.]
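Description:
pLAS2w.Phyg-TIMD4 is a lentiviral transfer plasmid for expressing human TIMD4 (TIM4) in mammalian cells, built on the pLAS2w.Phyg backbone from an academic RNAi core facility. In bacteria it is maintained through a high-copy ColE1/pUC-type origin and selected with ampicillin via the β-lactamase gene. An f1 origin, lac promoter/operator remnants and T3/T7 promoters are carried over from the parental cloning vector. The sequenced plasmid is about 9.7 kb.

The viral genome is laid out in the third-generation, self-inactivating format. An RSV promoter fused to a truncated HIV-1 5' LTR drives genomic RNA production in packaging cells. It is followed by the Ψ packaging signal with a gag fragment and by the Rev response element for Rev-dependent nuclear export. The genome ends in a ΔU3 3' LTR that disables LTR promoter activity after integration, with an SV40 polyadenylation signal and SV40 origin downstream. Within the genome, the CMV enhancer/promoter drives the TIMD4 coding sequence, which was cloned between NheI and EcoRI sites. The record describes a backbone-encoded C-terminal Flag tag, and the annotation detects a short FLAG-type fragment immediately after the ORF. A cPPT/CTS element lies after this cassette, followed by a human PGK promoter driving hygromycin B phosphotransferase for selection of transduced cells. A WPRE then enhances transcript expression.

TIMD4 encodes a phosphatidylserine receptor involved in engulfment of apoptotic cells and is annotated as a ligand for HAVCR1. The construct suits transient or stable, hygromycin-selected overexpression of tagged TIMD4. The associated work concerns functional analysis of genes at a 5q33.3 locus linked to hyperlipidemia.
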