Features (pLannotate 1.2.2; 31 found; start..end, strand, type, name):
    295..598     +  enhancer       CMV enhancer: human cytomegalovirus immediate early enhancer
    599..802     +  promoter       CMV promoter: human cytomegalovirus (CMV) immediate early promoter
    798..831     +  LTR            5' LTR (truncated) (fragment): truncated 5' long terminal repeat (LTR) from HIV-1
    847..865     +  promoter       T7 promoter: promoter for bacteriophage T7 RNA polymerase
    914..2047    +  CDS            TIMD4: TIMD4_HUMAN - Also known as TIM4. Experimental evidence at protein level: Swiss-Prot protein existence level 1. Phosphatidylserine receptor that enhances the engulfment of apoptotic cells. Involved in regulating T-cell proliferation and lymphotoxin signaling. Ligand for HAVCR1/TIMD1 (By similarity). From Homo sapiens (Human).
   2051..2074    +  CDS            3xFLAG (fragment): three tandem FLAG® epitope tags
   2122..2239    +  misc_feature   cPPT/CTS: central polypurine tract and central termination sequence of HIV-1
   2288..2798    +  promoter       hPGK promoter: human phosphoglycerate kinase 1 promoter
   2810..3831    +  CDS            HygR (fragment): hygromycin B phosphotransferase confers resistance to hygromycin
   3860..4448    +  misc_feature   WPRE: woodchuck hepatitis virus posttranscriptional regulatory element
   4499..4518    +  misc_feature   cPPT/CTS (fragment): central polypurine tract and central termination sequence of HIV-1
   4520..4753    +  LTR            3' LTR (ΔU3): self-inactivating 3' long terminal repeat (LTR) from HIV-1
   4831..4952    +  polyA_signal   SV40 poly(A) signal: SV40 polyadenylation signal
   4992..5127    +  rep_origin     SV40 ori: SV40 origin of replication
   5148..5166    -  promoter       T7 promoter: promoter for bacteriophage T7 RNA polymerase
   5174..5329    +  CDS            lacZα (fragment): LacZα fragment of β-galactosidase; lacZ fragment
   5334..5762    +  rep_origin     f1 ori (sequence partly withheld): f1 bacteriophage origin of replication; arrow indicates direction of (+) strand synthesis
   5815..5919    +  promoter       AmpR promoter: bla
   5920..6780    +  CDS            AmpR: β-lactamase; bla; confers resistance to ampicillin, carbenicillin, and related antibiotics
   6951..7539    +  rep_origin     ori: high-copy-number ColE1/pMB1/pBR322/pUC origin of replication
   7722..7814    +  CDS            lacI (fragment): lac repressor; lacI; The lac repressor binds to the lac operator to inhibit transcription in E. coli. This inhibition can be relieved by adding lactose or isopropyl-β-D-thiogalactopyranoside (IPTG).
   7827..7848    +  protein_bind   CAP binding site: CAP binding activates transcription in the presence of cAMP. E. coli catabolite activator protein
   7863..7893    +  promoter       lac promoter: promoter for the E. coli lac operon
   7901..7917    +  protein_bind   lac operator: The lac repressor binds to the lac operator to inhibit transcription in E. coli. This inhibition can be relieved by adding lactose or isopropyl-β-D-thiogalactopyranoside (IPTG). lac repressor encoded by lacI
   7962..7980    +  promoter       T3 promoter: promoter for bacteriophage T3 RNA polymerase
   8008..8234    +  promoter       RSV promoter: Rous sarcoma virus enhancer/promoter
   8235..8415    +  LTR            5' LTR (truncated): truncated 5' long terminal repeat (LTR) from HIV-1
   8462..8587    +  misc_feature   HIV-1 Ψ: packaging signal of human immunodeficiency virus type 1
   8571..8934    +  CDS            HIV-1 gag (fragment): gag protein from human immunodeficiency virus 1; gag
   9080..9313    +  misc_feature   RRE: The Rev response element (RRE) of HIV-1 allows for Rev-dependent mRNA export from the nucleus to the cytoplasm.
   9690..81      +  CDS            Rev (fragment) (across the origin): human immunodeficiency virus 1 (HIV-1) Rev protein; rev; enhances nuclear export of unspliced and incompletely spliced viral mRNAs
>Addgene plasmid #232670 | pLAS2w.Phyg-TIMD4 | addgene full sequence | sequence record 464303 | Addgene NGS Result
GGGACCCGACAGGCCCGAAGGAATAGAAGAAGAAGGTGGAGAGAGAGACAGAGACAGATCCATTCGATTA
GTGAACGGATCTCGACGGTATCGATCACGAGACTAGCCTCGAGGATCCACTAGTGAATTGCATGAAGAAT
CTGCTTAGGGTTAGGCGTTTTGCGCTGCTTCGCGATGTACGGGCCAGAAATTGCATGAAGAATCTGCTTA
GGGTTAGGCGTTTTGCGCTGCTTCTAGTTATTAATAGTAATCAATTACGGGGTCATTAGTTCATAGCCCA
TATATGGAGTTCCGCGTTACATAACTTACGGTAAATGGCCCGCCTGGCTGACCGCCCAACGACCCCCGCC
CATTGACGTCAATAATGACGTATGTTCCCATAGTAACGCCAATAGGGACTTTCCATTGACGTCAATGGGT
GGAGTATTTACGGTAAACTGCCCACTTGGCAGTACATCAAGTGTATCATATGCCAAGTACGCCCCCTATT
GACGTCAATGACGGTAAATGGCCCGCCTGGCATTATGCCCAGTACATGACCTTATGGGACTTTCCTACTT
GGCAGTACATCTACGTATTAGTCATCGCTATTACCATGGTGATGCGGTTTTGGCAGTACATCAATGGGCG
TGGATAGCGGTTTGACTCACGGGGATTTCCAAGTCTCCACCCCATTGACGTCAATGGGAGTTTGTTTTGG
CACCAAAATCAACGGGACTTTCCAAAATGTCGTAACAACTCCGCCCCATTGACGCAAATGGGCGGTAGGC
GTGTACGGTGGGAGGTCTATATAAGCAGAGCTCTCTGGCTAACTAGAGAACCCACTGCTTACTGGCTTAT
CGAAATTAATACGACTCACTATAGGGAGACCCAAGCTGGCTAGCAGATATCCATCACACTGGCGGCCGCC
ACCATGTCCAAAGAACCTCTCATTCTCTGGCTGATGATTGAGTTTTGGTGGCTTTACCTGACACCAGTCA
CTTCAGAGACTGTTGTGACGGAGGTTTTGGGTCACCGGGTGACTTTGCCCTGTCTGTACTCATCCTGGTC
TCACAACAGCAACAGCATGTGCTGGGGGAAAGACCAGTGCCCCTACTCCGGTTGCAAGGAGGCGCTCATC
CGCACTGATGGAATGAGGGTGACCTCAAGAAAGTCAGCAAAATATAGACTTCAGGGGACTATCCCGAGAG
GTGATGTCTCCTTGACCATCTTAAACCCCAGTGAAAGTGACAGCGGTGTGTACTGCTGCCGCATAGAAGT
GCCTGGCTGGTTCAACGATGTAAAGATAAACGTGCGCCTGAATCTACAGAGAGCCTCAACAACCACGCAC
AGAACAGCAACCACCACCACACGCAGAACAACAACAACAAGCCCCACCACCACCCGACAAATGACAACAA
CCCCAGCTGCACTTCCAACAACAGTCGTGACCACACCCGATCTCACAACCGGAACACCACTCCAGATGAC
AACCATTGCCGTCTTCACAACAGCAAACACGTGCCTTTCACTAACCCCAAGCACCCTTCCGGAGGAAGCC
ACAGGTCTTCTGACTCCCGAGCCTTCTAAGGAAGGGCCCATCCTCACTGCAGAATCAGAAACTGTCCTCC
CCAGTGATTCCTGGAGTAGTGCTGAGTCTACTTCTGCTGACACTGTCCTGCTGACATCCAAAGAGTCCAA
AGTTTGGGATCTCCCATCAACATCCCACGTGTCAATGTGGAAAACGAGTGATTCTGTGTCTTCTCCTCAG
CCTGGAGCGTCTGATACAGCAGTTCCTGAGCAGAACAAAACAACAAAAACAGGACAGATGGATGGAATAC
CCATGTCAATGAAGAATGAAATGCCCATCTCCCAACTACTGATGATCATCGCCCCCTCCTTGGGATTTGT
GCTCTTCGCATTGTTTGTGGCGTTTCTCCTGAGAGGGAAACTCATGGAAACCTATTGTTCGCAGAAACAC
ACAAGGCTAGACTACATTGGAGATAGTAAAAATGTCCTCAATGACGTGCAGCATGGAAGGGAAGACGAAG
ACGGCCTTTTTACCCTCGAGGATTACAAGGATGACGACGATAAGTAGGCCGAATTCTCGACCTCGAGACA
AATGGCAGTATTCATCCACAATTTTAAAAGAAAAGGGGGGATTGGGGGGTACAGTGCAGGGGAAAGAATA
GTAGACATAATAGCAACAGACATACAAACTAAAGAATTACAAAAACAAATTACAAAAATTCAAAATTTTC
GGGTTTATTACAGGGACAGCAGAGATCCACTTTGGCCGCGGCTCGAGGGGGTTGGGGTTGCGCCTTTTCC
AAGGCAGCCCTGGGTTTGCGCAGGGACGCGGCTGCTCTGGGCGTGGTTCCGGGAAACGCAGCGGCGCCGA
CCCTGGGTCTCGCACATTCTTCACGTCCGTTCGCAGCGTCACCCGGATCTTCGCCGCTACCCTTGTGGGC
CCCCCGGCGACGCTTCCTGCTCCGCCCCTAAGTCGGGAAGGTTCCTTGCGGTTCGCGGCGTGCCGGACGT
GACAAACGGAAGCCGCACGTCTCACTAGTACCCTCGCAGACGGACAGCGCCAGGGAGCAATGGCAGCGCG
CCGACCGCGATGGGCTGTGGCCAATAGCGGCTGCTCAGCAGGGCGCGCCGAGAGCAGCGGCCGGGAAGGG
GCGGTGCGGGAGGCGGGGTGTGGGGCGGTAGTGTGGGCCCTGTTCCTGCCCGCGCGGTGTTCCGCATTCT
GCAAGCCTCCGGAGCGCACGTCGGCAGTCGGCTCCCTCGTTGACCGAATCACCGACCTCTCTCCCCAGGG
GGATCCACCATGAAAAAGCCTGAACTCACCGCTACCTCTGTCGAGAAGTTTCTGATCGAAAAGTTCGACA
GCGTCTCCGACCTGATGCAGCTCTCCGAGGGCGAAGAATCTCGGGCTTTCAGCTTCGATGTGGGAGGGCG
TGGATATGTCCTGCGGGTGAATAGCTGCGCCGATGGTTTCTACAAAGATCGCTATGTTTATCGGCACTTT
GCATCCGCCGCTCTCCCTATTCCCGAAGTGCTTGACATTGGGGAGTTCAGCGAGAGCCTGACCTATTGCA
TCTCCCGCCGTGCACAGGGTGTCACCTTGCAAGACCTGCCTGAAACCGAACTGCCCGCTGTTCTCCAGCC
CGTCGCCGAGGCCATGGATGCCATCGCTGCCGCCGATCTTAGCCAGACCAGCGGGTTCGGCCCATTCGGA
CCTCAAGGAATCGGTCAATACACTACATGGCGCGATTTCATCTGCGCTATTGCTGATCCCCATGTGTATC
ACTGGCAAACTGTGATGGACGACACCGTCAGTGCCTCCGTCGCCCAGGCTCTCGATGAGCTGATGCTTTG
GGCCGAGGACTGCCCCGAAGTCCGGCACCTCGTGCACGCCGATTTCGGCTCCAACAATGTCCTGACCGAC
AATGGCCGCATAACAGCCGTCATTGACTGGAGCGAGGCCATGTTCGGGGATTCCCAATACGAGGTCGCCA
ACATCTTCTTCTGGAGGCCCTGGTTGGCTTGTATGGAGCAGCAGACCCGCTACTTCGAGCGGAGGCATCC
CGAGCTTGCAGGATCTCCTCGGCTCCGGGCTTATATGCTCCGCATTGGTCTTGACCAACTCTATCAGAGC
TTGGTTGACGGCAATTTCGATGATGCAGCTTGGGCTCAGGGTCGCTGCGACGCAATCGTCCGGTCCGGAG
CCGGGACTGTCGGGCGTACACAAATCGCCCGCAGAAGCGCTGCCGTCTGGACCGATGGCTGTGTGGAAGT
GCTCGCCGATAGTGGAAACAGACGCCCCAGCACTCGTCCTAGGGCAAAGGATCTGCAGTAATGAACGCGT
TAAGTCGACAATCAACCTCTGGATTACAAAATTTGTGAAAGATTGACTGGTATTCTTAACTATGTTGCTC
CTTTTACGCTATGTGGATACGCTGCTTTAATGCCTTTGTATCATGCTATTGCTTCCCGTATGGCTTTCAT
TTTCTCCTCCTTGTATAAATCCTGGTTGCTGTCTCTTTATGAGGAGTTGTGGCCCGTTGTCAGGCAACGT
GGCGTGGTGTGCACTGTGTTTGCTGACGCAACCCCCACTGGTTGGGGCATTGCCACCACCTGTCAGCTCC
TTTCCGGGACTTTCGCTTTCCCCCTCCCTATTGCCACGGCGGAACTCATCGCCGCCTGCCTTGCCCGCTG
CTGGACAGGGGCTCGGCTGTTGGGCACTGACAATTCCGTGGTGTTGTCGGGGAAATCATCGTCCTTTCCT
TGGCTGCTCGCCTGTGTTGCCACCTGGATTCTGCGCGGGACGTCCTTCTGCTACGTCCCTTCGGCCCTCA
ATCCAGCGGACCTTCCTTCCCGCGGCCTGCTGCCGGCTCTGCGGCCTCTTCCGCGTCTTCGCCTTCGCCC
TCAGACGAGTCGGATCTCCCTTTGGGCCGCCTCCCCGCGTCGACTTTAAGACCAATGACTTACAAGGCAG
CTGTAGATCTTAGCCACTTTTTAAAAGAAAAGGGGGGACTGGAAGGGCTAATTCACTCCCAACGAAGACA
AGATCTGCTTTTTGCTTGTACTGGGTCTCTCTGGTTAGACCAGATCTGAGCCTGGGAGCTCTCTGGCTAA
CTAGGGAACCCACTGCTTAAGCCTCAATAAAGCTTGCCTTGAGTGCTTCAAGTAGTGTGTGCCCGTCTGT
TGTGTGACTCTGGTAACTAGAGATCCCTCAGACCCTTTTAGTCAGTGTGGAAAATCTCTAGCAGTACGTA
TAGTAGTTCATGTCATCTTATTATTCAGTATTTATAACTTGCAAAGAAATGAATATCAGAGAGTGAGAGG
AACTTGTTTATTGCAGCTTATAATGGTTACAAATAAAGCAATAGCATCACAAATTTCACAAATAAAGCAT
TTTTTTCACTGCATTCTAGTTGTGGTTTGTCCAAACTCATCAATGTATCTTATCATGTCTGGCTCTAGCT
ATCCCGCCCCTAACTCCGCCCATCCCGCCCCTAACTCCGCCCAGTTCCGCCCATTCTCCGCCCCATGGCT
GACTAATTTTTTTTATTTATGCAGAGGCCGAGGCCGCCTCGGCCTCTGAGCTATTCCAGAAGTAGTGAGG
AGGCTTTTTTGGAGGCCTAGGGACGTACCCAATTCGCCCTATAGTGAGTCGTATTACGCGCGCTCACTGG
CCGTCGTTTTACAACGTCGTGACTGGGAAAACCCTGGCGTTACCCAACTTAATCGCCTTGCAGCACATCC
CCCTTTCGCCAGCTGGCGTAATAGCGAAGAGGCCCGCACCGATCGCCCTTCCCAACAGTTGCGCAGCCTG
AATGGCGAATGGG
[124 nt withheld, positions 5334-5457]
C
[91 nt withheld, positions 5459-5549]
A
[49 nt withheld, positions 5551-5599]
CCTTTGACGTTGGAGTCCACGTTCTTT
[37 nt withheld, positions 5627-5663]
ACCCTATCTCGGTCTATTCTTTTGATTTATAAGGGATTTTGCCGATTTCGGCCTATTGGTTAAAAAATGA
GCTGATTTAACAAAAATTTAACGCGAATTTTAACAAAATATTAACGCTTACAATTTAGGTGGCACTTTTC
GGGGAAATGTGCGCGGAACCCCTATTTGTTTATTTTTCTAAATACATTCAAATATGTATCCGCTCATGAG
ACAATAACCCTGATAAATGCTTCAATAATATTGAAAAAGGAAGAGTATGAGTATTCAACATTTCCGTGTC
GCCCTTATTCCCTTTTTTGCGGCATTTTGCCTTCCTGTTTTTGCTCACCCAGAAACGCTGGTGAAAGTAA
AAGATGCTGAAGATCAGTTGGGTGCACGAGTGGGTTACATCGAACTGGATCTCAACAGCGGTAAGATCCT
TGAGAGTTTTCGCCCCGAAGAACGTTTTCCAATGATGAGCACTTTTAAAGTTCTGCTATGTGGCGCGGTA
TTATCCCGTATTGACGCCGGGCAAGAGCAACTCGGTCGCCGCATACACTATTCTCAGAATGACTTGGTTG
AGTACTCACCAGTCACAGAAAAGCATCTTACGGATGGCATGACAGTAAGAGAATTATGCAGTGCTGCCAT
AACCATGAGTGATAACACTGCGGCCAACTTACTTCTGACAACGATCGGAGGACCGAAGGAGCTAACCGCT
TTTTTGCACAACATGGGGGATCATGTAACTCGCCTTGATCGTTGGGAACCGGAGCTGAATGAAGCCATAC
CAAACGACGAGCGTGACACCACGATGCCTGTAGCAATGGCAACAACGTTGCGAAAACTATTAACTGGCGA
ACTACTTACTCTAGCTTCCCGGCAACAATTAATAGACTGGATGGAGGCGGATAAAGTTGCAGGACCACTT
CTGCGCTCGGCCCTTCCGGCTGGCTGGTTTATTGCTGATAAATCTGGAGCCGGTGAGCGTGGGTCTCGCG
GTATCATTGCAGCACTGGGGCCAGATGGTAAGCCCTCCCGTATCGTAGTTATCTACACGACGGGGAGTCA
GGCAACTATGGATGAACGAAATAGACAGATCGCTGAGATAGGTGCCTCACTGATTAAGCATTGGTAACTG
TCAGACCAAGTTTACTCATATATACTTTAGATTGATTTAAAACTTCATTTTTAATTTAAAAGGATCTAGG
TGAAGATCCTTTTTGATAATCTCATGACCAAAATCCCTTAACGTGAGTTTTCGTTCCACTGAGCGTCAGA
CCCCGTAGAAAAGATCAAAGGATCTTCTTGAGATCCTTTTTTTCTGCGCGTAATCTGCTGCTTGCAAACA
AAAAAACCACCGCTACCAGCGGTGGTTTGTTTGCCGGATCAAGAGCTACCAACTCTTTTTCCGAAGGTAA
CTGGCTTCAGCAGAGCGCAGATACCAAATACTGTTCTTCTAGTGTAGCCGTAGTTAGGCCACCACTTCAA
GAACTCTGTAGCACCGCCTACATACCTCGCTCTGCTAATCCTGTTACCAGTGGCTGCTGCCAGTGGCGAT
AAGTCGTGTCTTACCGGGTTGGACTCAAGACGATAGTTACCGGATAAGGCGCAGCGGTCGGGCTGAACGG
GGGGTTCGTGCACACAGCCCAGCTTGGAGCGAACGACCTACACCGAACTGAGATACCTACAGCGTGAGCT
ATGAGAAAGCGCCACGCTTCCCGAAGGGAGAAAGGCGGACAGGTATCCGGTAAGCGGCAGGGTCGGAACA
GGAGAGCGCACGAGGGAGCTTCCAGGGGGAAACGCCTGGTATCTTTATAGTCCTGTCGGGTTTCGCCACC
TCTGACTTGAGCGTCGATTTTTGTGATGCTCGTCAGGGGGGCGGAGCCTATGGAAAAACGCCAGCAACGC
GGCCTTTTTACGGTTCCTGGCCTTTTGCTGGCCTTTTGCTCACATGTTCTTTCCTGCGTTATCCCCTGAT
TCTGTGGATAACCGTATTACCGCCTTTGAGTGAGCTGATACCGCTCGCCGCAGCCGAACGACCGAGCGCA
GCGAGTCAGTGAGCGAGGAAGCGGAAGAGCGCCCAATACGCAAACCGCCTCTCCCCGCGCGTTGGCCGAT
TCATTAATGCAGCTGGCACGACAGGTTTCCCGACTGGAAAGCGGGCAGTGAGCGCAACGCAATTAATGTG
AGTTAGCTCACTCATTAGGCACCCCAGGCTTTACACTTTATGCTTCCGGCTCGTATGTTGTGTGGAATTG
TGAGCGGATAACAATTTCACACAGGAAACAGCTATGACCATGATTACGCCAAGCGCGCAATTAACCCTCA
CTAAAGGGAACAAAAGCTGGAGCTGCAAGCTTAATGTAGTCTTATGCAATACTCTTGTAGTCTTGCAACA
TGGTAACGATGAGTTAGCAACATGCCTTACAAGGAGAGAAAAAGCACCGTGCATGCCGATTGGTGGAAGT
AAGGTGGTACGATCGTGCCTTATTAGGAAGGCAACAGACGGGTCTGACATGGATTGGACGAACCACTGAA
TTGCCGCATTGCAGAGATATTGTATTTAAGTGCCTAGCTCGATACATAAACGGGTCTCTCTGGTTAGACC
AGATCTGAGCCTGGGAGCTCTCTGGCTAACTAGGGAACCCACTGCTTAAGCCTCAATAAAGCTTGCCTTG
AGTGCTTCAAGTAGTGTGTGCCCGTCTGTTGTGTGACTCTGGTAACTAGAGATCCCTCAGACCCTTTTAG
TCAGTGTGGAAAATCTCTAGCAGTGGCGCCCGAACAGGGACTTGAAAGCGAAAGGGAAACCAGAGGAGCT
CTCTCGACGCAGGACTCGGCTTGCTGAAGCGCGCACGGCAAGAGGCGAGGGGCGGCGACTGGTGAGTACG
CCAAAAATTTTGACTAGCGGAGGCTAGAAGGAGAGAGATGGGTGCGAGAGCGTCAGTATTAAGCGGGGGA
GAATTAGATCGCGATGGGAAAAAATTCGGTTAAGGCCAGGGGGAAAGAAAAAATATAAATTAAAACATAT
AGTATGGGCAAGCAGGGAGCTAGAACGATTCGCAGTTAATCCTGGCCTGTTAGAAACATCAGAAGGCTGT
AGACAAATACTGGGACAGCTACAACCATCCCTTCAGACAGGATCAGAAGAACTTAGATCATTATATAATA
CAGTAGCAACCCTCTATTGTGTGCATCAAAGGATAGAGATAAAAGACACCAAGGAAGCTTTAGACAAGAT
AGAGGAAGAGCAAAACAAAAGTAAGACCACCGCACAGCAAGCGGCCGCTGATCTTCAGACCTGGAGGAGG
AGATATGAGGGACAATTGGAGAAGTGAATTATATAAATATAAAGTAGTAAAAATTGAACCATTAGGAGTA
GCACCCACCAAGGCAAAGAGAAGAGTGGTGCAGAGAGAAAAAAGAGCAGTGGGAATAGGAGCTTTGTTCC
TTGGGTTCTTGGGAGCAGCAGGAAGCACTATGGGCGCAGCGTCAATGACGCTGACGGTACAGGCCAGACA
ATTATTGTCTGGTATAGTGCAGCAGCAGAACAATTTGCTGAGGGCTATTGAGGCGCAACAGCATCTGTTG
CAACTCACAGTCTGGGGCATCAAGCAGCTCCAGGCAAGAATCCTGGCTGTGGAAAGATACCTAAAGGATC
AACAGCTCCTGGGGATTTGGGGTTGCTCTGGAAAACTCATTTGCACCACTGCTGTGCCTTGGAATGCTAG
TTGGAGTAATAAATCTCTGGAACAGATTTGGAATCACACGACCTGGATGGAGTGGGACAGAGAAATTAAC
AATTACACAAGCTTAATACACTCCTTAATTGAAGAATCGCAAAACCAGCAAGAAAAGAATGAACAAGAAT
TATTGGAATTAGATAAATGGGCAAGTTTGTGGAATTGGTTTAACATAACAAATTGGCTGTGGTATATAAA
ATTATTCATAATGATAGTAGGAGGCTTGGTAGGTTTAAGAATAGTTTTTGCTGTACTTTCTATAGTGAAT
AGAGTTAGGCAGGGATATTCACCATTATCGTTTCAGACCCACCTCCCAACCCCGAG
